Addgene plasmid #109909: pHH0103_ESRRB_Hormone-recep
Purpose: Protein expression and purification of ESRRB_Hormone-recep
Depositing lab: Sachdev Sidhu. Depositing organization: University of Toronto. Publication: Large-scale survey and database of high affinity ligands for peptide recognition modules. Teyra J, Kelil A, Jain S, Helmy M, Jajodia R, Hooda Y, Gu J, D'Cruz AA, Nicholson SE, Min J, Sudol M, Kim PM, Bader GD, Sidhu SS. Mol Syst Biol. 2020 Dec;16(12):e9310. doi: 10.15252/msb.20199310. PubMed 33438817.
Backbone
  Vector backbone: pHH0103
  Vector type: Bacterial Expression
Growth in bacteria
  Bacterial resistance: Ampicillin, 100 μg/mL
  Growth temperature: 37°C
  Growth strain: DH5alpha
  Copy number: Low Copy
Gene/Insert
  Gene/Insert name: ESRRB_Hormone-recep
  Species: H. sapiens (human)
  Entrez Gene: ESRRB (a.k.a. DFNB35, ERR beta-2, ERR2, ERRb, ERRbeta2, ESRL2, NR3B2)
  Cloning method: Restriction Enzyme; 5′ cloning site Sfi1 (unknown if destroyed); 3′ cloning site Not1 (unknown if destroyed)
Terms and licenses: Academic/Nonprofit Terms; Industry Terms: Not Available to Industry
How to cite: pHH0103_ESRRB_Hormone-recep was a gift from Sachdev Sidhu (Addgene plasmid # 109909 ; http://n2t.net/addgene:109909 ; RRID:Addgene_109909)
