[The description below was written by a language model from this plasmid's Addgene catalogue record and the feature table of its GenBank file.]
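Description:
pHH0103_ESRRB_Hormone-recep is a 7,464 bp bacterial expression plasmid built on the pHH0103 backbone for producing and purifying the hormone-receptor domain of human ESRRB (estrogen-related receptor beta, NR3B2) in E. coli. It belongs to a collection of peptide-recognition module constructs made for a large-scale survey of high-affinity peptide ligands. The plasmid carries a ColE1/pMB1-family origin together with the pBR322 bom (basis of mobility) region. The feature annotation generically labels this origin high-copy, whereas the catalogue entry lists the plasmid as low copy. Selection is by ampicillin through the beta-lactamase gene and its own promoter. An f1 phage origin is also present, which would allow single-stranded DNA production with helper phage.

Expression is driven by the strong hybrid tac promoter, which is followed by a lac operator. A plasmid-borne lacI gene under the up-mutated lacIq promoter supplies abundant repressor, so transcription stays off until it is induced with IPTG. The annotated reading frame begins with a 6xHis tag, followed by Schistosoma japonicum glutathione S-transferase, then an HRV 3C (PreScission) protease site and a thrombin site. The ESRRB fragment was cloned between SfiI and NotI sites. It is not annotated as a feature, but it presumably occupies the unannotated stretch between the thrombin site and the downstream bacteriophage fd transcription terminator. This arrangement should yield an N-terminally His-GST-tagged domain that can be captured on nickel or glutathione resin. The tags can be removed with either protease if needed. The exact residue boundaries of the ESRRB domain are not given in the record.
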