LOCUS       Exported 7464 bp ds-DNA circular SYN 13-MAY-2021
DEFINITION  Protein expression and purification of ESRRB_Hormone-recep.
ACCESSION   .
VERSION     .
KEYWORDS    pHH0103_ESRRB_Hormone-recep
SOURCE      synthetic DNA construct
  ORGANISM  synthetic DNA construct
REFERENCE   1 (bases 1 to 7464)
  TITLE     Sidhu Lab peptide-recognition modules (PRMs)
REFERENCE   2 (bases 1 to 7464)
  AUTHORS   .
  TITLE     Direct Submission
  JOURNAL   Exported May 13, 2021 from SnapGene Server 1.1.58
            http://www.snapgene.com
FEATURES             Location/Qualifiers
     source          1..7464
                     /organism="synthetic DNA construct"
                     /mol_type="other DNA"
     promoter        1..29
                     /label=tac promoter
                     /note="strong E. coli promoter; hybrid between the trp and
                     lac UV5 promoters"
     protein_bind    37..53
                     /label=lac operator
                     /bound_moiety="lac repressor encoded by lacI"
                     /note="The lac repressor binds to the lac operator to
                     inhibit transcription in E. coli. This inhibition can be
                     relieved by adding lactose or
                     isopropyl-beta-D-thiogalactopyranoside (IPTG)."
     primer_bind     42..64
                     /label=M13/pUC Reverse
                     /note="In lacZ gene"
     CDS             138..155
                     /codon_start=1
                     /product="6xHis affinity tag"
                     /label=6xHis
                     /translation="HHHHHH"
     CDS             171..824
                     /codon_start=1
                     /product="glutathione S-transferase from Schistosoma
                     japonicum"
                     /label=GST
                     /translation="MSPILGYWKIKGLVQPTRLLLEYLEEKYEEHLYERDEGDKWRNKK
                     FELGLEFPNLPYYIDGDVKLTQSMAIIRYIADKHNMLGGCPKERAEISMLEGAVLDIRY
                     GVSRIAYSKDFETLKVDFLSKLPEMLKMFEDRLCHKTYLNGDHVTHPDFMLYDALDVVL
                     YMDPMCLDAFPKLVCFKKRIEAIPQIDKYLKSSKYIAWPLQGWQATFGGGDHPPK"
     primer_bind     782..804
                     /label=pGEX 5'
                     /note="pGEX vectors, Glutathione-S-transferase, forward
                     primer"
     CDS             831..854
                     /codon_start=1
                     /product="recognition and cleavage site for human
                     rhinovirus 3C and PreScission proteases"
                     /label=HRV 3C site
                     /translation="LEVLFQGP"
     CDS             867..884
                     /codon_start=1
                     /product="thrombin recognition and cleavage site"
                     /label=thrombin site
                     /translation="LVPRGS"
     terminator      1659..1706
                     /label=fd terminator
                     /note="central terminator from bacteriophage fd (Otsuka and
                     Kunisawa, 1982)"
     rep_origin      complement(3299..3754)
                     /direction=LEFT
                     /label=f1 ori
                     /note="f1 bacteriophage origin of replication; arrow
                     indicates direction of (+) strand synthesis"
     primer_bind     complement(3436..3457)
                     /label=F1ori-F
                     /note="F1 origin, forward primer"
     primer_bind     3648..3667
                     /label=F1ori-R
                     /note="F1 origin, reverse primer"
     primer_bind     complement(3796..3818)
                     /label=pGEX 3'
                     /note="pGEX vectors, reverse primer"
     misc_feature    3904..4044
                     /label=bom
                     /note="basis of mobility region from pBR322"
     primer_bind     3959..3978
                     /label=pRS-marker
                     /note="pRS vectors, use to sequence yeast selectable
                     marker"
     primer_bind     complement(4059..4076)
                     /label=L4440
                     /note="L4440 vector, forward primer"
     rep_origin      complement(4230..4817)
                     /direction=LEFT
                     /label=ori
                     /note="high-copy-number ColE1/pMB1/pBR322/pUC origin of
                     replication"
     CDS             complement(4988..5848)
                     /codon_start=1
                     /gene="bla"
                     /product="beta-lactamase"
                     /label=AmpR
                     /note="confers resistance to ampicillin, carbenicillin, and
                     related antibiotics"
                     /translation="MSIQHFRVALIPFFAAFCLPVFAHPETLVKVKDAEDQLGARVGYI
                     ELDLNSGKILESFRPEERFPMMSTFKVLLCGAVLSRVDAGQEQLGRRIHYSQNDLVEYS
                     PVTEKHLTDGMTVRELCSAAITMSDNTAANLLLTTIGGPKELTAFLHNMGDHVTRLDRW
                     EPELNEAIPNDERDTTMPAAMATTLRKLLTGELLTLASRQQLIDWMEADKVAGPLLRSA
                     LPAGWFIADKSGAGERGSRGIIAALGPDGKPSRIVVIYTTGSQATMDERNRQIAEIGAS
                     LIKHW"
     primer_bind     5611..5630
                     /label=Amp-R
                     /note="Ampicillin resistance gene, reverse primer"
     promoter        complement(5849..5953)
                     /gene="bla"
                     /label=AmpR promoter
     primer_bind     6021..6039
                     /label=pBRforEco
                     /note="pBR322 vectors, upsteam of EcoRI site, forward
                     primer"
     promoter        6062..6139
                     /gene="lacI (mutant)"
                     /label=lacIq promoter
                     /note="In the lacIq allele, a single base change in the
                     promoter boosts expression of the lacI gene about 10-fold."
     CDS             6140..7222
                     /codon_start=1
                     /gene="lacI"
                     /product="lac repressor"
                     /label=lacI
                     /note="The lac repressor binds to the lac operator to
                     inhibit transcription in E. coli. This inhibition can be
                     relieved by adding lactose or
                     isopropyl-beta-D-thiogalactopyranoside (IPTG)."
                     /translation="MKPVTLYDVAEYAGVSYQTVSRVVNQASHVSAKTREKVEAAMAEL
                     NYIPNRVAQQLAGKQSLLIGVATSSLALHAPSQIVAAIKSRADQLGASVVVSMVERSGV
                     EACKAAVHNLLAQRVSGLIINYPLDDQDAIAVEAACTNVPALFLDVSDQTPINSIIFSH
                     EDGTRLGVEHLVALGHQQIALLAGPLSSVSARLRLAGWHKYLTRNQIQPIAEREGDWSA
                     MSGFQQTMQMLNEGIVPTAMLVANDQMALGAMRAITESGLRVGADISVVGYDDTEDSSC
                     YIPPLTTIKQDFRLLGQTSVDRLLQLSQGQAVKGNQLLPVSLVKRKTTLAPNTQTASPR
                     ALADSLMQLARQVSRLESGQ"
     primer_bind     complement(6159..6178)
                     /label=LacI-R
                     /note="LacI, reverse primer"
ORIGIN
        1 ttgacaatta atcatcggct cgtataatgt gtggaattgt gagcggataa caatttcaca
       61 caggaaacag ccagtccgtt taggtgtttt cacgagcact tcaccaacaa ggaccataga
      121 ttatgaaaat cgaagaacac catcaccatc accattccag cggtaagctt atgtccccta
      181 tactaggtta ttggaaaatt aagggccttg tgcaacccac tcgacttctt ttggaatatc
      241 ttgaagaaaa atatgaagag catttgtatg agcgcgatga aggtgataaa tggcgaaaca
      301 aaaagtttga attgggtttg gagtttccca atcttcctta ttatattgat ggtgatgtta
      361 aattaacaca gtctatggcc atcatacgtt atatagctga caagcacaac atgttgggtg
      421 gttgtccaaa agagcgtgca gagatttcaa tgcttgaagg agcggttttg gatattagat
      481 acggtgtttc gagaattgca tatagtaaag actttgaaac tctcaaagtt gattttctta
      541 gcaagctacc tgaaatgctg aaaatgttcg aagatcgttt atgtcataaa acatatttaa
      601 atggtgatca tgtaacccat cctgacttca tgttgtatga cgctcttgat gttgttttat
      661 acatggaccc aatgtgcctg gatgcgttcc caaaattagt ttgttttaaa aaacgtattg
      721 aagctatccc acaaattgat aagtacttga aatccagcaa gtatatagca tggcctttgc
      781 agggctggca agccacgttt ggtggtggcg accatcctcc aaaatcggat ctggaagttc
      841 tgttccaggg gcccctgtcc agcggtctgg ttccgcgtgg ttccggtacc gcggcccagc
      901 cggccatctc cccgccggct aaaaaaccgc tgacgaaaat tgtctcctac ctgctggtcg
      961 cagaaccgga taaactgtat gctatgccgc cgccgggcat gccggaaggt gatatcaaag
     1021 ccctgaccac gctgtgcgat ctggcagacc gtgaactggt ggttattatc ggctgggcta
     1081 aacatattcc gggttttagc tctctgagcc tgggcgatca gatgtcactg ctgcaatcgg
     1141 cctggatgga aattctgatc ctgggtattg tttatcgcag cctgccgtac gatgacaaac
     1201 tggtctatgc ggaagattac atcatggacg aagaacactc tcgtctggct ggcctgctgg
     1261 aactgtatcg cgcgattctg cagctggttc gtcgctacaa aaagctgaaa gtcgaaaagg
     1321 aagaattcgt gaccctgaaa gcactggctc tggcgaacag tgattccatg tatatcgaag
     1381 acctggaagc cgtgcagaag ctgcaagatc tgctgcatga agcactgcag gactacgaac
     1441 tgtcccaacg tcacgaagaa ccgtggcgca ccggtaaact gctgctgacg ctgccgctgc
     1501 tgcgtcagac ggcggccaag gcggttcaac atttttatag tgtcaaactg cagggcaagg
     1561 tgccgatgca caaactgttc ctggaaatgc tggaagccaa ggcatgggct cgtgcggatt
     1621 cactgcagga atggcgcccg ctggcggccg catannnnnn nnnnnnnnnn nnnnnnnnnn
     1681 nnnnnnnnnn nnnnnnnnnn nnnnnnnnnn nnnnnnnnnn nnnnnnnnnn nnnnnnnnnn
     1741 nnnnnnnnnn nnnnnnnnnn nnnnnnnnnn nnnnnnnnnn nnnnnnnnnn nnnnnncnnn
     1801 nnnnnnnnnn nnnnnnnnnn nnnnnnnnnn nnnnnnnnnn nnnnnnnnnn nnnnnnnnnn
     1861 nnnnnnnnnn nnnnnnnnnn nnnnnnnnnn nnnnnagttt gtactggtga cgaaactcag
     1921 tgtctagcta gagtggcnnn nnnnnnnnnn nnnnnnnnnn nnnnnnnnnn nnnnnnnnnn
     1981 nnnnnnnnnn nnnnnnnnnn nnnnnnnnnn nnnnnnnnnn nnnnnnnnnn nnnnnnnnnn
     2041 nnnnnnnnnn nnnnnnnnnn nnnnnnnnnn nnnnnnnnnn nnnnnntggt ttcattggtg
     2101 acgtttccgg ccttgctaat ggtaatggtn nnnnnnnnnn nnnnnnnnnn nnnnnnnnnn
     2161 nnnnnnnnnn nnnnnnnnnn nnnnnnnnnn nacctttaat gaataatttc cgtcaatatt
     2221 taccttccct ccctcaatcg gttgaatgtc gcccttttgt ctttggcgct ggtaaaccat
     2281 atgaannnnn nnnnnnnnnn nnnnnnnnnn nnnnnnnnnn nnnnnnnnnn nnnnnnnnnn
     2341 nnnnnnnnnn nnnnnnnnnn nnnnnnnnnn ntnnnnnnnn nnnnnnnnnn nnnnnnnnnn
     2401 nnnnnnnnnn nnnnnnnnnn nnnnnnctag cgccgcccta taccttgtct gcctccccgc
     2461 gttgcgtcgc ggtgcatgga gccgggccac ctcgacctga atggaagccg gcggcacctc
     2521 gctaacggat tcaccactcc aagaattgga gccaatcaat tcttgcggag aactgtgaat
     2581 gcgcaaacca acccttggca gaacatatcc atcgcgtccg ccatctccag cagccgcacg
     2641 cggcgcatct cgggcagcgt tgggtcctgg ccacgggtgc gcatgatcgt gctcctgtcg
     2701 ttgaggaccc ggctaggctg gcggggttgc cttactggtt agcagaatga atcaccgata
     2761 cgcgagcgaa cgtgaagcga ctgctgctgc aaaacgtctg cgacctgagc aacaacatga
     2821 atggtcttcg gtttccgtgt ttcgtaaagt ctggaaacgc ggaagtcagc gccctgcacc
     2881 attatgttcc ggatctgcat cgcaggatgc tgctggctac cctgtggaac acctacatct
     2941 gtattaacga agcgctggca ttgaccctga gtgatttttc tctggtcccg ccgcatccat
     3001 accgccagtt gtttaccctc acaacgttcc agtaaccggg catgttcatc atcagtaacc
     3061 cgtatcgtga gcatcctctc tcgtttcatc ggtatcatta cccccatgaa cagaaatccc
     3121 ccttacacgg aggcatcagt gaccaaacag gaaaaaaccg cccttaacat ggcccgcttt
     3181 atcagaagcc agacattaac gcttctggag aaactcaacg agctggacgc ggatgaacag
     3241 gcagacatct gtgaatcgct tcacgaccac gctgatgagc tttaccgcag gatccgcgaa
     3301 attgtaagcg ttaatatttt gttaaaattc gcgttaaatt tttgttaaat cagctcattt
     3361 tttaaccaat aggccgaaat cggcaaaatc ccttataaat caaaagaata gaccgagata
     3421 gggttgagtg ttgttccagt ttggaacaag agtccactat taaagaacgt ggactccaac
     3481 gtcaaaggnn nnnnnnnnnn nnnnnnnnnn nnnnnnnnnn nnnnnnnnnn nnnnnnntnn
     3541 nnnnnnnnnn nnnnnnnnnn nnnnnnnnnn nnnnnnnnnn nnnnnnnnnn nnnnnnnnnn
     3601 nnnnnnnnnn nnnnnnnnnn nnnnnnnnng nnnnnnnnnn nnnnnnnnnn nnnnnnnnnn
     3661 nnnnnnnnnn nnnnnnnnnn nnnnnnnnnn nnnnnnnnnn nnnnnnnnnn nnnnnnnnnn
     3721 nnnnnnnnnn nnnnnnnnnn nnnnnnnnnn nnnncgcgga tcctgcctcg cgcgtttcgg
     3781 tgatgacggt gaaaacctct gacacatgca gctcccggag acggtcacag cttgtctgta
     3841 agcggatgcc gggagcagac aagcccgtca gggcgcgtca gcgggtgttg gcgggtgtcg
     3901 gggcgcagcc atgacccagt cacgtagcga tagcggagtg tatactggct taactatgcg
     3961 gcatcagagc agattgtact gagagtgcac catatgcggt gtgaaatacc gcacagatgc
     4021 gtaaggagaa aataccgcat caggcgctct tccgcttcct cgctcactga ctcgctgcgc
     4081 tcggtcgttc ggctgcggcg agcggtatca gctcactcaa aggcggtaat acggttatcc
     4141 acagaatcag gggataacgc aggaaagaac atgtgagcaa aaggccagca aaaggccagg
     4201 aaccgtaaaa aggccgcgtt gctggcgttt ttccataggc tccgcccccc tgacgagcat
     4261 cacaaaaatc gacgctcaag tcagaggtgg cgaaacccga caggactata aagataccag
     4321 ggtttccccc tggaagctcc ctcgtgcgct ctcctgttcc gaccctgccg cttaccggat
     4381 acctgtccgc ctttctccct tcgggaagcg tggcgctttc tcatagctca cgctgtaggt
     4441 atctcagttc ggtgtaggtc gttcgctcca agctgggctg tgtgcacgaa ccccccgttc
     4501 agcccgaccg ctgcgcctta tccggtaact atcgtcttga gtccaacccg gtaagacacg
     4561 acttatcgcc actggcagca gccactggta acaggattag cagagcgagg tatgtaggcg
     4621 gtgctacaga gttcttgaag tggtggccta actacggcta cactagaagg acagtatttg
     4681 gtatctgcgc tctgctgaag ccagttacct tcggaaaaag agttggtagc tcttgatccg
     4741 gcaaacaaac caccgctggt agcggtggtt tttttgtttg caagcagcag attacgcgca
     4801 gaaaaaaagg atctcaagaa gatcctttga tcttttctac ggggtctgac gctcagtgga
     4861 acgaaaactc acgttaaggg attttggtca tgagattatc aaaaaggatc ttcacctaga
     4921 tccttttaaa ttaaaaatga agttttaaat caatctaaag tatatatgag taaacttggt
     4981 ctgacagtta ccaatgctta atcagtgagg cacctatctc agcgatctgt ctatttcgtt
     5041 catccatagt tgcctgactc cccgtcgtgt agataactac gatacgggag ggcttaccat
     5101 ctggccccag tgctgcaatg ataccgcgag acccacgctc accggctcca gatttatcag
     5161 caataaacca gccagccgga agggccgagc gcagaagtgg tcctgcaact ttatccgcct
     5221 ccatccagtc tattaattgt tgccgggaag ctagagtaag tagttcgcca gttaatagtt
     5281 tgcgcaacgt tgttgccatt gctgcaggca tcgtggtgtc acgctcgtcg tttggtatgg
     5341 cttcattcag ctccggttcc caacgatcaa ggcgagttac atgatccccc atgttgtgca
     5401 aaaaagcggt tagctccttc ggtcctccga tcgttgtcag aagtaagttg gccgcagtgt
     5461 tatcactcat ggttatggca gcactgcata attctcttac tgtcatgcca tccgtaagat
     5521 gcttttctgt gactggtgag tactcaacca agtcattctg agaatagtgt atgcggcgac
     5581 cgagttgctc ttgcccggcg tcaacacggg ataataccgc gccacatagc agaactttaa
     5641 aagtgctcat cattggaaaa cgttcttcgg ggcgaaaact ctcaaggatc ttaccgctgt
     5701 tgagatccag ttcgatgtaa cccactcgtg cacccaactg atcttcagca tcttttactt
     5761 tcaccagcgt ttctgggtga gcaaaaacag gaaggcaaaa tgccgcaaaa aagggaataa
     5821 gggcgacacg gaaatgttga atactcatac tcttcctttt tcaatattat tgaagcattt
     5881 atcagggtta ttgtctcatg agcggataca tatttgaatg tatttagaaa aataaacaaa
     5941 taggggttcc gcgcacattt ccccgaaaag tgccacctga cgtctaagaa accattatta
     6001 tcatgacatt aacctataaa aataggcgta tcacgaggcc ctttcgtctt caagaattcc
     6061 cgacaccatc gaatggtgca aaacctttcg cggtatggca tgatagcgcc cggaagagag
     6121 tcaattcagg gtggtgaatg tgaaaccagt aacgttatac gatgtcgcag agtatgccgg
     6181 tgtctcttat cagaccgttt cccgcgtggt gaaccaggcc agccacgttt ctgcgaaaac
     6241 gcgggaaaaa gtggaagcgg cgatggcgga gctgaattac attcccaacc gcgtggcaca
     6301 acaactggcg ggcaaacagt cgttgctgat tggcgttgcc acctccagtc tggccctgca
     6361 cgcgccgtcg caaattgtcg cggcgattaa atctcgcgcc gatcaactgg gtgccagcgt
     6421 ggtggtgtcg atggtagaac gaagcggcgt cgaagcctgt aaagcggcgg tgcacaatct
     6481 tctcgcgcaa cgcgtcagtg ggctgatcat taactatccg ctggatgacc aggatgccat
     6541 tgctgtggaa gctgcctgca ctaatgttcc ggcgttattt cttgatgtct ctgaccagac
     6601 acccatcaac agtattattt tctcccatga agacggtacg cgactgggcg tggagcatct
     6661 ggtcgcattg ggtcaccagc aaatcgcgct gttagcgggc ccattaagtt ctgtctcggc
     6721 gcgtctgcgt ctggctggct ggcataaata tctcactcgc aatcaaattc agccgatagc
     6781 ggaacgggaa ggcgactgga gtgccatgtc cggttttcaa caaaccatgc aaatgctgaa
     6841 tgagggcatc gttcccactg cgatgctggt tgccaacgat cagatggcgc tgggcgcaat
     6901 gcgcgccatt accgagtccg ggctgcgcgt tggtgcggat atctcggtag tgggatacga
     6961 cgataccgaa gacagctcat gttatatccc gccgttaacc accatcaaac aggattttcg
     7021 cctgctgggg caaaccagcg tggaccgctt gctgcaactc tctcagggcc aggcggtgaa
     7081 gggcaatcag ctgttgcccg tctcactggt gaaaagaaaa accaccctgg cgcccaatac
     7141 gcaaaccgcc tctccccgcg cgttggccga ttcattaatg cagctggcac gacaggtttc
     7201 ccgactggaa agcgggcagt gagcgcaacg caattaatgt aagttagctc actcattagg
     7261 cacaattctc atgtttgaca gcttatcatc gactgcacgg tgcaccaatg cttctggcgt
     7321 caggcagcca tcggaagctg tggtatggct gtgcaggtcg taaatcactg cataattcgt
     7381 gtcgctcaag gcgcactccc gttctggata atgttttttg cgccgacatc ataacggttc
     7441 tggcaaatat tctgaaatga gctg
//
