>Addgene plasmid #109909 | pHH0103_ESRRB_Hormone-recep | depositor partial sequence | sequence record 206861 | pHH0103_ESRRB_Hormone-recep sequence 759 bps
GGCCCAGCCGGCCATCTCCCCGCCGGCTAAAAAACCGCTGACGAAAATTGTCTCCTACCTGCTGGTCGCA
GAACCGGATAAACTGTATGCTATGCCGCCGCCGGGCATGCCGGAAGGTGATATCAAAGCCCTGACCACGC
TGTGCGATCTGGCAGACCGTGAACTGGTGGTTATTATCGGCTGGGCTAAACATATTCCGGGTTTTAGCTC
TCTGAGCCTGGGCGATCAGATGTCACTGCTGCAATCGGCCTGGATGGAAATTCTGATCCTGGGTATTGTT
TATCGCAGCCTGCCGTACGATGACAAACTGGTCTATGCGGAAGATTACATCATGGACGAAGAACACTCTC
GTCTGGCTGGCCTGCTGGAACTGTATCGCGCGATTCTGCAGCTGGTTCGTCGCTACAAAAAGCTGAAAGT
CGAAAAGGAAGAATTCGTGACCCTGAAAGCACTGGCTCTGGCGAACAGTGATTCCATGTATATCGAAGAC
CTGGAAGCCGTGCAGAAGCTGCAAGATCTGCTGCATGAAGCACTGCAGGACTACGAACTGTCCCAACGTC
ACGAAGAACCGTGGCGCACCGGTAAACTGCTGCTGACGCTGCCGCTGCTGCGTCAGACGGCGGCCAAGGC
GGTTCAACATTTTTATAGTGTCAAACTGCAGGGCAAGGTGCCGATGCACAAACTGTTCCTGGAAATGCTG
GAAGCCAAGGCATGGGCTCGTGCGGATTCACTGCAGGAATGGCGCCCGCTGGCGGCCGC
